Addgene plasmid #187611: pLV-EF1A-WWE-HA-nLuc-FLAG-T2A-WWE-myc-cLuc-FLAG-IRES-Puro
Purpose: Split luciferase construct with nLuc fused to C-terminus of WWE domain, linked by T2A to cLuc fused to C-terminus of WWE domain, linked by IRES to puromycin resistance cassette
Depositing lab: Robert Sobol. Depositing organization: University of South Alabama, Mitchell Cancer Institute. Publication: Live Cell Detection of Poly(ADP-Ribose) for Use in Genetic and Genotoxic Compound Screens. Koczor CA, Haider AJ, Saville KM, Li J, Andrews JF, Beiser AV, Sobol RW. Cancers (Basel). 2022 Jul 28;14(15). pii: cancers14153676. doi: 10.3390/cancers14153676. PubMed 35954352.
Backbone
  Vector backbone: Lentivirus
  Backbone manufacturer: VectorBuilder
  Total vector size (bp): 11052
  Vector type: Mammalian Expression, Lentiviral
  Selectable markers: Puromycin
Growth in bacteria
  Bacterial resistance: Ampicillin, 100 μg/mL
  Growth temperature: 37°C
  Growth strain: NEB Stable
  Copy number: High Copy
Gene/Insert 1
  Gene/Insert name: WWE domain with C-terminal nLuc (alt name: WWE Domain)
  Species: H. sapiens (human)
  Insert size (bp): 1608
  Promoter: EF1A
  Tag / fusion protein: HA (C terminal on insert); Split luciferase (nLuc) (C terminal on insert); FLAG (C terminal on insert)
  Cloning method: Unknown
  Sequencing primers: 5′ N/A; 3′ N/A
Gene/Insert 2
  Gene/Insert name: WWE domain with C-terminal cLuc (alt name: WWE domain)
  Species: H. sapiens (human)
  Insert size (bp): 822
  Promoter: EF1A
  Tag / fusion protein: myc (C terminal on insert); Split luciferase (cLuc) (C terminal on insert); FLAG (C terminal on insert)
  Cloning method: Unknown
  Sequencing primers: 5′ N/A; 3′ N/A
Terms and licenses: Academic/Nonprofit Terms; Industry Terms: Not Available to Industry
How to cite: pLV-EF1A-WWE-HA-nLuc-FLAG-T2A-WWE-myc-cLuc-FLAG-IRES-Puro was a gift from Robert Sobol (Addgene plasmid # 187611 ; http://n2t.net/addgene:187611 ; RRID:Addgene_187611)
