[The description below was written by a language model from this plasmid's Addgene catalogue record and pLannotate feature annotations shown in this document.]
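Description:
pLV-EF1A-WWE-HA-nLuc-FLAG-T2A-WWE-myc-cLuc-FLAG-IRES-Puro is an 11,052 bp third-generation-style, self-inactivating HIV-1 lentiviral transfer vector built on a VectorBuilder backbone for stable expression in mammalian cells. In bacteria it is maintained through a high-copy ColE1/pUC origin and selected with ampicillin (AmpR); an f1 ori, SV40 ori and lac/T7/T3 remnants are also present in the backbone. The viral portion carries an RSV promoter driving a truncated 5' LTR, the Ψ packaging signal with a gag fragment, the RRE for Rev-dependent export of the genomic RNA, a cPPT/CTS, a WPRE to boost transcript expression, and a ΔU3 3' LTR followed by an SV40 poly(A) signal. Gateway attB4, attB1 and attB2 scars flank the promoter and coding modules, reflecting how these were assembled.

The payload is a single EF1A-driven transcript (core promoter plus intron A) encoding a split firefly luciferase sensor. The first open reading frame fuses a human WWE domain, annotated as deriving from the poly(ADP-ribose)-binding E3 ligase RNF146, to an HA tag, the N-terminal luciferase fragment (nLuc) and FLAG. A T2A peptide separates it co-translationally from a second WWE domain fused to myc, the C-terminal luciferase fragment (cLuc) and FLAG; the myc tag is listed in the catalogue entry but was not picked up by the automated annotation. An EMCV IRES then allows translation of puromycin N-acetyltransferase for selection of transduced cells. When both WWE fusions bind the same poly(ADP-ribose) chains, the luciferase halves are presumably brought together to reconstitute activity, so light output reports PAR levels. The associated publication concerns live-cell detection of poly(ADP-ribose) for genetic and genotoxic compound screens.
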