Features (pLannotate 1.2.2; 39 found; start..end, strand, type, name):
      3..229     +  promoter       RSV promoter: Rous sarcoma virus enhancer/promoter
    230..410     +  LTR            5' LTR (truncated): truncated 5' long terminal repeat (LTR) from HIV-1
    457..582     +  misc_feature   HIV-1 Ψ: packaging signal of human immunodeficiency virus type 1
    566..929     +  CDS            HIV-1 gag (fragment): gag protein from human immunodeficiency virus 1; gag
   1075..1308    +  misc_feature   RRE: The Rev response element (RRE) of HIV-1 allows for Rev-dependent mRNA export from the nucleus to the cytoplasm.
   1685..1785    +  CDS            Rev (fragment): human immunodeficiency virus 1 (HIV-1) Rev protein; rev; enhances nuclear export of unspliced and incompletely spliced viral mRNAs
   1803..1920    +  misc_feature   cPPT/CTS: central polypurine tract and central termination sequence of HIV-1
   1929..1949    +  protein_bind   attB4: mutant version of attB; core recombination site for the Gateway® BP reaction BP Clonase™
   1969..2180    +  promoter       EF-1α core promoter: core promoter for human elongation factor EF-1α
   2181..2290    +  intron         EF-1α intron A (fragment): intron upstream of the start codon of human EF-1α
   2916..3119    +  intron         EF-1α intron A: truncated intron upstream of the start codon of human EF-1α
   3128..3152    +  protein_bind   attB1: mutant version of attB; recombination site for the Gateway® BP reaction BP Clonase™
   3147..3470    +  CDS            Rnf146 (fragment): RN146_RAT - Experimental evidence at protein level: Swiss-Prot protein existence level 1. E3 ubiquitin-protein ligase that specifically binds poly-ADP- ribosylated (PARsylated) proteins and mediates their ubiquitination and subsequent degradation. May regulate many important biological processes, such as cell survival and DNA damage response. Acts as an activator of the Wnt signaling pathway by mediating the ubiquitination of PARsylated AXIN1 and AXIN2, 2 key components of the beta-catenin destruction complex. Acts in cooperation with tankyrase proteins (TNKS and TNKS2), which mediate PARsylat
   3468..3494    +  CDS            3xHA (fragment): three tandem HA epitope tags
   3498..4742    +  CDS            luciferase (fragment): firefly luciferase synthetic luc2 version of the luciferase gene
   4746..4766    +  CDS            FLAG (fragment): FLAG® epitope tag, followed by an enterokinase cleavage site
   4776..4829    +  CDS            T2A: 2A peptide from Thosea asigna virus capsid protein Eukaryotic ribosomes fail to insert a peptide bond between the Gly and Pro residues, yielding separate polypeptides.
   4833..5081    +  CDS            RNF146 (fragment): RN146_HUMAN - Experimental evidence at protein level: Swiss-Prot protein existence level 1. E3 ubiquitin-protein ligase that specifically binds poly-ADP- ribosylated (PARsylated) proteins and mediates their ubiquitination and subsequent degradation. May regulate many important biological processes, such as cell survival and DNA damage response. Acts as an activator of the Wnt signaling pathway by mediating the ubiquitination of PARsylated AXIN1 and AXIN2, 2 key components of the beta-catenin destruction complex. Acts in cooperation with tankyrase proteins (TNKS and TNKS2), which mediate PARsyl
   5169..5624    +  CDS            luciferase (fragment): firefly luciferase synthetic luc2 version of the luciferase gene
   5628..5648    +  CDS            FLAG (fragment): FLAG® epitope tag, followed by an enterokinase cleavage site
   5655..5675    -  protein_bind   attB2: mutant version of attB; core recombination site for the Gateway® BP reaction BP Clonase™
   5788..6250    +  misc_feature   IRES: internal ribosome entry site (IRES) of the encephalomyocarditis virus (EMCV)
   6264..6863    +  CDS            PuroR: puromycin N-acetyltransferase; pac from Streptomyces alboniger; confers resistance to puromycin
   6897..7485    +  misc_feature   WPRE: woodchuck hepatitis virus posttranscriptional regulatory element
   7552..7571    +  misc_feature   cPPT/CTS (fragment): central polypurine tract and central termination sequence of HIV-1
   7573..7806    +  LTR            3' LTR (ΔU3): self-inactivating 3' long terminal repeat (LTR) from HIV-1
   7878..7999    +  polyA_signal   SV40 poly(A) signal: SV40 polyadenylation signal
   8039..8174    +  rep_origin     SV40 ori: SV40 origin of replication
   8195..8213    -  promoter       T7 promoter: promoter for bacteriophage T7 RNA polymerase
   8221..8376    +  CDS            lacZα (fragment): LacZα fragment of β-galactosidase; lacZ fragment
   8381..8809    +  rep_origin     f1 ori (sequence partly withheld): f1 bacteriophage origin of replication; arrow indicates direction of (+) strand synthesis
   8862..8966    +  promoter       AmpR promoter: bla
   8967..9827    +  CDS            AmpR: β-lactamase; bla; confers resistance to ampicillin, carbenicillin, and related antibiotics
   9998..10586   +  rep_origin     ori: high-copy-number ColE1/pMB1/pBR322/pUC origin of replication
  10769..10861   +  CDS            lacI (fragment): lac repressor; lacI; The lac repressor binds to the lac operator to inhibit transcription in E. coli. This inhibition can be relieved by adding lactose or isopropyl-β-D-thiogalactopyranoside (IPTG).
  10874..10895   +  protein_bind   CAP binding site: CAP binding activates transcription in the presence of cAMP. E. coli catabolite activator protein
  10910..10940   +  promoter       lac promoter: promoter for the E. coli lac operon
  10944..10966   +  protein_bind   lac operator (fragment): The lac repressor binds to the lac operator to inhibit transcription in E. coli. This inhibition can be relieved by adding lactose or isopropyl-β-D-thiogalactopyranoside (IPTG). lac repressor encoded by lacI
  11009..11027   +  promoter       T3 promoter: promoter for bacteriophage T3 RNA polymerase
>Addgene plasmid #187611 | pLV-EF1A-WWE-HA-nLuc-FLAG-T2A-WWE-myc-cLuc-FLAG-IRES-Puro | addgene full sequence | sequence record 372189 | Addgene Partial NGS Result
AATGTAGTCTTATGCAATACTCTTGTAGTCTTGCAACATGGTAACGATGAGTTAGCAACATGCCTTACAA
GGAGAGAAAAAGCACCGTGCATGCCGATTGGTGGAAGTAAGGTGGTACGATCGTGCCTTATTAGGAAGGC
AACAGACGGGTCTGACATGGATTGGACGAACCACTGAATTGCCGCATTGCAGAGATATTGTATTTAAGTG
CCTAGCTCGATACATAAACGGGTCTCTCTGGTTAGACCAGATCTGAGCCTGGGAGCTCTCTGGCTAACTA
GGGAACCCACTGCTTAAGCCTCAATAAAGCTTGCCTTGAGTGCTTCAAGTAGTGTGTGCCCGTCTGTTGT
GTGACTCTGGTAACTAGAGATCCCTCAGACCCTTTTAGTCAGTGTGGAAAATCTCTAGCAGTGGCGCCCG
AACAGGGACTTGAAAGCGAAAGGGAAACCAGAGGAGCTCTCTCGACGCAGGACTCGGCTTGCTGAAGCGC
GCACGGCAAGAGGCGAGGGGCGGCGACTGGTGAGTACGCCAAAAATTTTGACTAGCGGAGGCTAGAAGGA
GAGAGATGGGTGCGAGAGCGTCAGTATTAAGCGGGGGAGAATTAGATCGCGATGGGAAAAAATTCGGTTA
AGGCCAGGGGGAAAGAAAAAATATAAATTAAAACATATAGTATGGGCAAGCAGGGAGCTAGAACGATTCG
CAGTTAATCCTGGCCTGTTAGAAACATCAGAAGGCTGTAGACAAATACTGGGACAGCTACAACCATCCCT
TCAGACAGGATCAGAAGAACTTAGATCATTATATAATACAGTAGCAACCCTCTATTGTGTGCATCAAAGG
ATAGAGATAAAAGACACCAAGGAAGCTTTAGACAAGATAGAGGAAGAGCAAAACAAAAGTAAGACCACCG
CACAGCAAGCGGCCGCTGATCTTCAGACCTGGAGGAGGAGATATGAGGGACAATTGGAGAAGTGAATTAT
ATAAATATAAAGTAGTAAAAATTGAACCATTAGGAGTAGCACCCACCAAGGCAAAGAGAAGAGTGGTGCA
GAGAGAAAAAAGAGCAGTGGGAATAGGAGCTTTGTTCCTTGGGTTCTTGGGAGCAGCAGGAAGCACTATG
GGCGCAGCGTCAATGACGCTGACGGTACAGGCCAGACAATTATTGTCTGGTATAGTGCAGCAGCAGAACA
ATTTGCTGAGGGCTATTGAGGCGCAACAGCATCTGTTGCAACTCACAGTCTGGGGCATCAAGCAGCTCCA
GGCAAGAATCCTGGCTGTGGAAAGATACCTAAAGGATCAACAGCTCCTGGGGATTTGGGGTTGCTCTGGA
AAACTCATTTGCACCACTGCTGTGCCTTGGAATGCTAGTTGGAGTAATAAATCTCTGGAACAGATTTGGA
ATCACACGACCTGGATGGAGTGGGACAGAGAAATTAACAATTACACAAGCTTAATACACTCCTTAATTGA
AGAATCGCAAAACCAGCAAGAAAAGAATGAACAAGAATTATTGGAATTAGATAAATGGGCAAGTTTGTGG
AATTGGTTTAACATAACAAATTGGCTGTGGTATATAAAATTATTCATAATGATAGTAGGAGGCTTGGTAG
GTTTAAGAATAGTTTTTGCTGTACTTTCTATAGTGAATAGAGTTAGGCAGGGATATTCACCATTATCGTT
TCAGACCCACCTCCCAACCCCGAGGGGACCCGACAGGCCCGAAGGAATAGAAGAAGAAGGTGGAGAGAGA
GACAGAGACAGATCCATTCGATTAGTGAACGGATCTCGACGGTATCGCTAGCTTTTAAAAGAAAAGGGGG
GATTGGGGGGTACAGTGCAGGGGAAAGAATAGTAGACATAATAGCAACAGACATACAAACTAAAGAATTA
CAAAAACAAATTACAAAAATTCAAAATTTTACTAGTATCAACTTTGTATAGAAAAGTTGGGCTCCGGTGC
CCGTCAGTGGGCAGAGCGCACATCGCCCACAGTCCCCGAGAAGTTGGGGGGAGGGGTCGGCAATTGAACC
GGTGCCTAGAGAAGGTGGCGCGGGGTAAACTGGGAAAGTGATGTCGTGTACTGGCTCCGCCTTTTTCCCG
AGGGTGGGGGAGAACCGTATATAAGTGCAGTAGTCGCCGTGAACGTTCTTTTTCGCAACGGGTTTGCCGC
CAGAACACAGGTAAGTGCCGTGTGTGGTTCCCGCGGGCCTGGCCTCTTTACGGGTTATGGCCCTTGCGTG
CCTTGAATTACTTCCACCTGGCTGCAGTACGTGATTCTTGATCCCGAGCTTCGGGTTGGAAGTGGGTGGG
AGAGTTCGAGGCCTTGCGCTTAAGGAGCCCCTTCGCCTCGTGCTTGAGTTGAGGCCTGGCCTGGGCGCTG
GGGCCGCCGCGTGCGAATCTGGTGGCACCTTCGCGCCTGTCTCGCTGCTTTCGATAAGTCTCTAGCCATT
TAAAATTTTTGATGACCTGCTGCGACGCTTTTTTTCTGGCAAGATAGTCTTGTAAATGCGGGCCAAGATC
TGCACACTGGTATTTCGGTTTTTGGGGCCGCGGGCGGCGACGGGGCCCGTGCGTCCCAGCGCACATGTTC
GGCGAGGCGGGGCCTGCGAGCGCGGCCACCGAGAATCGGACGGGGGTAGTCTCAAGCTGGCCGGCCTGCT
CTGGTGCCTGGTCTCGCGCCGCCGTGTATCGCCCCGCCCTGGGCGGCAAGGCTGGCCCGGTCGGCACCAG
TTGCGTGAGCGGAAAGATGGCCGCTTCCCGGCCCTGCTGCAGGGAGCTCAAAATGGAGGACGCGGCGCTC
GGGAGAGCGGGCGGGTGAGTCACCCACACAAAGGAAAAGGGCCTTTCCGTCCTCAGCCGTCGCTTCATGT
GACTCCACGGAGTACCGGGCGCCGTCCAGGCACCTCGATTAGTTCTCGAGCTTTTGGAGTACGTCGTCTT
TAGGTTGGGGGGAGGGGTTTTATGCGATGGAGTTTCCCCACACTGAGTGGGTGGAGACTGAAGTTAGGCC
AGCTTGGCACTTGATGTAATTCTCCTTGGAATTTGCCCTTTTTGAGTTTGGATCTTGGTTCATTCTCAAG
CCTCAGACAGTGGTTCAAAGTTTTTTTCTTCCATTTCAGGTGTCGTGACAAGTTTGTACAAAAAAGCAGG
CTGCCACCATGGGAAATGGTGAATATGCATGGTATTATGAAGGAAGAAATGGGTGGTGGCAGTACGATGA
GCGCACTAGTAGAGAGCTGGAAGATGCTTTTTCCAAAGGTAAAAAGAACACTGAAATGTTAATTGCTGGC
TTTCTGTATGTCGCTGATCTTGAAAACATGGTTCAATATAGGAGAAATGAACATGGACGTCGCAGGAAGA
TTAAGCGAGATATAATAGATATACCAAAGAAGGGAGTAGCTGGACTTAGGATCTCCGGACAGATCAGCTA
CGCCAGCCGGGGCGGAGGTAGCTCTGGCGGAGGTGCCTACCCATACGATGTTCCAGATTACGCTGCAGAA
GATGCCAAAAACATTAAGAAGGGCCCAGCGCCATTCTACCCACTCGAAGACGGGACCGCCGGCGAGCAGC
TGCACAAAGCCATGAAGCGCTACGCCCTGGTGCCCGGCACCATCGCCTTTACCGACGCACATATCGAGGT
GGACATTACCTACGCCGAGTACTTCGAGATGAGCGTTCGGCTGGCAGAAGCTATGAAGCGCTATGGGCTG
AATACAAACCATCGGATCGTGGTGTGCAGCGAGAATAGCTTGCAGTTCTTCATGCCCGTGTTGGGTGCCC
TGTTCATCGGTGTGGCTGTGGCCCCAGCTAACGACATCTACAACGAGCGCGAGCTGCTGAACAGCATGGG
CATCAGCCAGCCCACCGTCGTATTCGTGAGCAAGAAAGGGCTGCAAAAGATCCTCAACGTGCAAAAGAAG
CTACCGATCATACAAAAGATCATCATCATGGATAGCAAGACCGACTACCAGGGCTTCCAAAGCATGTACA
CCTTCGTGACTTCCCATTTGCCACCCGGCTTCAACGAGTACGACTTCGTGCCCGAGAGCTTCGACCGGGA
CAAAACCATCGCCCTGATCATGAACAGTAGTGGCAGTACCGGATTGCCCAAGGGCGTAGCCCTACCGCAC
CGCACCGCTTGTGTCCGATTCAGTCATGCCCGCGACCCCATCTTCGGCAACCAGATCATCCCCGACACCG
CTATCCTCAGCGTGGTGCCATTTCACCACGGCTTCGGCATGTTCACCACGCTGGGCTACTTGATCTGCGG
CTTTCGGGTCGTGCTCATGTACCGCTTCGAGGAGGAGCTATTCTTGCGCAGCTTGCAAGACTATAAGATT
CAATCTGCCCTGCTGGTGCCCACACTATTTAGCTTCTTCGCTAAGAGCACTCTCATCGACAAGTACGACC
TAAGCAACTTGCACGAGATCGCCAGCGGCGGGGCGCCGCTCAGCAAGGAGGTAGGTGAGGCCGTGGCCAA
ACGCTTCCACCTACCAGGCATCCGCCAGGGCTACGGCCTGACAGAAACAACCAGCGCCATTCTGATCACC
CCCGAAGGGGACGACAAGCCTGGCGCAGTAGGCAAGGTGGTGCCCTTCTTCGAGGCTAAGGTGGTGGACT
TGGACACCGGTAAGACACTGGGTGTGAACCAGCGCGGCGAGCTGTGCGTCCGTGGCCCCATGATCATGAG
CGGCTACGTTAACAACCCCGAGGCTACAAACGCTCTCATCGACAAGGACGGCGACTACAAGGACGACGAT
GACAAGGGAAGCGGAGAGGGCAGGGGAAGTCTTCTAACATGCGGGGACGTGGAGGAAAATCCCGGCCCCA
TGGGCAACGGCGAGTATGCATGGTATTACGAAGGCAGAAACGGATGGTGGCAATATGATGAAAGAACTTC
TCGAGAACTGGAAGATGCGTTCTCTAAAGGGAAGAAGAATACTGAAATGTTAATAGCGGGATTTCTTTAC
GTCGCCGACTTAGAAAACATGGTGCAATACCGGCGAAATGAGCACGGCCGGAGAAGGAAAATAAAGAGGG
ATATTATAGATATCCCCAAGAAAGGTGTGGCTGGGTTAAGGTCCCAGATCAGCTACGCCAGCCGGGGCGG
AGGTAGCTCTGGCGGAGGTGCCGAGCAGAAGCTGATCAGCGAGGAAGACCTGTCCGGCAGCGGCTACGTT
AACAACCCCGAGGCTACAAACGCTCTCATCGACAAGGACGGCTGGCTGCACAGCGGCGACATCGCCTACT
GGGACGAGGACGAGCACTTCTTCATCGTGGACCGGCTGAAGAGCCTGATCAAATACAAGGGCTACCAGGT
AGCCCCAGCCGAACTGGAGAGCATCCTGCTGCAACACCCCAACATCTTCGACGCCGGGGTCGCCGGCCTG
CCCGACGACGATGCCGGCGAGCTGCCCGCCGCAGTCGTCGTGCTGGAACACGGTAAAACCATGACCGAGA
AGGAGATCGTGGACTATGTGGCCAGCCAGGTTACAACCGCCAAGAAGCTGCGCGGTGGTGTTGTGTTCGT
GGACGAGGTGCCTAAAGGACTGACCGGCAAGTTGGACGCCCGCAAGATCCGCGAGATTCTCATTAAGGCC
AAGAAGGGCGGCAAGATCGCCGTGGACTACAAGGACGACGATGACAAGTGAACCCAGCTTTCTTGTACAA
AGTGGGCCCCTCTCCCTCCCCCCCCCCTAACGTTACTGGCCGAAGCCGCTTGGAATAAGGCCGGTGTGCG
TTTGTCTATATGTTATTTTCCACCATATTGCCGTCTTTTGGCAATGTGAGGGCCCGGAAACCTGGCCCTG
TCTTCTTGACGAGCATTCCTAGGGGTCTTTCCCCTCTCGCCAAAGGAATGCAAGGTCTGTTGAATGTCGT
GAAGGAAGCAGTTCCTCTGGAAGCTTCTTGAAGACAAACAACGTCTGTAGCGACCCTTTGCAGGCAGCGG
AACCCCCCACCTGGCGACAGGTGCCTCTGCGGCCAAAAGCCACGTGTATAAGATACACCTGCAAAGGCGG
CACAACCCCAGTGCCACGTTGTGAGTTGGATAGTTGTGGAAAGAGTCAAATGGCTCTCCTCAAGCGTATT
CAACAAGGGGCTGAAGGATGCCCAGAAGGTACCCCATTGTATGGGATCTGATCTGGGGCCTCGGTGCACA
TGCTTTACATGTGTTTAGTCGAGGTTAAAAAAACGTCTAGGCCCCCCGAACCACGGGGACGTGGTTTTCC
TTTGAAAAACACGATGATAATATGGCCACAACCATGACCGAGTACAAGCCCACGGTGCGCCTCGCCACCC
GCGACGACGTCCCCAGGGCCGTACGCACCCTCGCCGCCGCGTTCGCCGACTACCCCGCCACGCGCCACAC
CGTCGATCCGGACCGCCACATCGAGCGGGTCACCGAGCTGCAAGAACTCTTCCTCACGCGCGTCGGGCTC
GACATCGGCAAGGTGTGGGTCGCGGACGACGGCGCCGCGGTGGCGGTCTGGACCACGCCGGAGAGCGTCG
AAGCGGGGGCGGTGTTCGCCGAGATCGGCCCGCGCATGGCCGAGTTGAGCGGTTCCCGGCTGGCCGCGCA
GCAACAGATGGAAGGCCTCCTGGCGCCGCACCGGCCCAAGGAGCCCGCGTGGTTCCTGGCCACCGTCGGC
GTCTCGCCCGACCACCAGGGCAAGGGTCTGGGCAGCGCCGTCGTGCTCCCCGGAGTGGAGGCGGCCGAGC
GCGCCGGGGTGCCCGCCTTCCTGGAGACCTCCGCGCCCCGCAACCTCCCCTTCTACGAGCGGCTCGGCTT
CACCGTCACCGCCGACGTCGAGGTGCCCGAAGGACCGCGCACCTGGTGCATGACCCGCAAGCCCGGTGCC
TGACAACTTTATTATACATAGTTGATCAATTCCGATAATCAACCTCTGGATTACAAAATTTGTGAAAGAT
TGACTGGTATTCTTAACTATGTTGCTCCTTTTACGCTATGTGGATACGCTGCTTTAATGCCTTTGTATCA
TGCTATTGCTTCCCGTATGGCTTTCATTTTCTCCTCCTTGTATAAATCCTGGTTGCTGTCTCTTTATGAG
GAGTTGTGGCCCGTTGTCAGGCAACGTGGCGTGGTGTGCACTGTGTTTGCTGACGCAACCCCCACTGGTT
GGGGCATTGCCACCACCTGTCAGCTCCTTTCCGGGACTTTCGCTTTCCCCCTCCCTATTGCCACGGCGGA
ACTCATCGCCGCCTGCCTTGCCCGCTGCTGGACAGGGGCTCGGCTGTTGGGCACTGACAATTCCGTGGTG
TTGTCGGGGAAGCTGACGTCCTTTCCATGGCTGCTCGCCTGTGTTGCCACCTGGATTCTGCGCGGGACGT
CCTTCTGCTACGTCCCTTCGGCCCTCAATCCAGCGGACCTTCCTTCCCGCGGCCTGCTGCCGGCTCTGCG
GCCTCTTCCGCGTCTTCGCCTTCGCCCTCAGACGAGTCGGATCTCCCTTTGGGCCGCCTCCCCGCATCGG
GAATTCCCGCGGTTCGCTTTAAGACCAATGACTTACAAGGCAGCTGTAGATCTTAGCCACTTTTTAAAAG
AAAAGGGGGGACTGGAAGGGCTAATTCACTCCCAACGAAGACAAGATCTGCTTTTTGCTTGTACTGGGTC
TCTCTGGTTAGACCAGATCTGAGCCTGGGAGCTCTCTGGCTAACTAGGGAACCCACTGCTTAAGCCTCAA
TAAAGCTTGCCTTGAGTGCTTCAAGTAGTGTGTGCCCGTCTGTTGTGTGACTCTGGTAACTAGAGATCCC
TCAGACCCTTTTAGTCAGTGTGGAAAATCTCTAGCAGTAGTAGTTCATGTCATCTTATTATTCAGTATTT
ATAACTTGCAAAGAAATGAATATCAGAGAGTGAGAGGAACTTGTTTATTGCAGCTTATAATGGTTACAAA
TAAAGCAATAGCATCACAAATTTCACAAATAAAGCATTTTTTTCACTGCATTCTAGTTGTGGTTTGTCCA
AACTCATCAATGTATCTTATCATGTCTGGCTCTAGCTATCCCGCCCCTAACTCCGCCCATCCCGCCCCTA
ACTCCGCCCAGTTCCGCCCATTCTCCGCCCCATGGCTGACTAATTTTTTTTATTTATGCAGAGGCCGAGG
CCGCCTCGGCCTCTGAGCTATTCCAGAAGTAGTGAGGAGGCTTTTTTGGAGGCCTAGGGACGTACCCAAT
TCGCCCTATAGTGAGTCGTATTACGCGCGCTCACTGGCCGTCGTTTTACAACGTCGTGACTGGGAAAACC
CTGGCGTTACCCAACTTAATCGCCTTGCAGCACATCCCCCTTTCGCCAGCTGGCGTAATAGCGAAGAGGC
CCGCACCGATCGCCCTTCCCAACAGTTGCGCAGCCTGAATGGCGAATGGG
[124 nt withheld, positions 8381-8504]
C
[91 nt withheld, positions 8506-8596]
A
[49 nt withheld, positions 8598-8646]
CCTTTGACGTTGGAGTCCACGTTCTTT
[37 nt withheld, positions 8674-8710]
ACCCTATCTCGGTCTATTCTTTTGATTTATAAGGGATTTTGCCGATTTCGGCCTATTGGTTAAAAAATGA
GCTGATTTAACAAAAATTTAACGCGAATTTTAACAAAATATTAACGCTTACAATTTAGGTGGCACTTTTC
GGGGAAATGTGCGCGGAACCCCTATTTGTTTATTTTTCTAAATACATTCAAATATGTATCCGCTCATGAG
ACAATAACCCTGATAAATGCTTCAATAATATTGAAAAAGGAAGAGTATGAGTATTCAACATTTCCGTGTC
GCCCTTATTCCCTTTTTTGCGGCATTTTGCCTTCCTGTTTTTGCTCACCCAGAAACGCTGGTGAAAGTAA
AAGATGCTGAAGATCAGTTGGGTGCACGAGTGGGTTACATCGAACTGGATCTCAACAGCGGTAAGATCCT
TGAGAGTTTTCGCCCCGAAGAACGTTTTCCAATGATGAGCACTTTTAAAGTTCTGCTATGTGGCGCGGTA
TTATCCCGTATTGACGCCGGGCAAGAGCAACTCGGTCGCCGCATACACTATTCTCAGAATGACTTGGTTG
AGTACTCACCAGTCACAGAAAAGCATCTTACGGATGGCATGACAGTAAGAGAATTATGCAGTGCTGCCAT
AACCATGAGTGATAACACTGCGGCCAACTTACTTCTGACAACGATCGGAGGACCGAAGGAGCTAACCGCT
TTTTTGCACAACATGGGGGATCATGTAACTCGCCTTGATCGTTGGGAACCGGAGCTGAATGAAGCCATAC
CAAACGACGAGCGTGACACCACGATGCCTGTAGCAATGGCAACAACGTTGCGCAAACTATTAACTGGCGA
ACTACTTACTCTAGCTTCCCGGCAACAATTAATAGACTGGATGGAGGCGGATAAAGTTGCAGGACCACTT
CTGCGCTCGGCCCTTCCGGCTGGCTGGTTTATTGCTGATAAATCTGGAGCCGGTGAGCGTGGGTCTCGCG
GTATCATTGCAGCACTGGGGCCAGATGGTAAGCCCTCCCGTATCGTAGTTATCTACACGACGGGGAGTCA
GGCAACTATGGATGAACGAAATAGACAGATCGCTGAGATAGGTGCCTCACTGATTAAGCATTGGTAACTG
TCAGACCAAGTTTACTCATATATACTTTAGATTGATTTAAAACTTCATTTTTAATTTAAAAGGATCTAGG
TGAAGATCCTTTTTGATAATCTCATGACCAAAATCCCTTAACGTGAGTTTTCGTTCCACTGAGCGTCAGA
CCCCGTAGAAAAGATCAAAGGATCTTCTTGAGATCCTTTTTTTCTGCGCGTAATCTGCTGCTTGCAAACA
AAAAAACCACCGCTACCAGCGGTGGTTTGTTTGCCGGATCAAGAGCTACCAACTCTTTTTCCGAAGGTAA
CTGGCTTCAGCAGAGCGCAGATACCAAATACTGTTCTTCTAGTGTAGCCGTAGTTAGGCCACCACTTCAA
GAACTCTGTAGCACCGCCTACATACCTCGCTCTGCTAATCCTGTTACCAGTGGCTGCTGCCAGTGGCGAT
AAGTCGTGTCTTACCGGGTTGGACTCAAGACGATAGTTACCGGATAAGGCGCAGCGGTCGGGCTGAACGG
GGGGTTCGTGCACACAGCCCAGCTTGGAGCGAACGACCTACACCGAACTGAGATACCTACAGCGTGAGCT
ATGAGAAAGCGCCACGCTTCCCGAAGAGAGAAAGGCGGACAGGTATCCGGTAAGCGGCAGGGTCGGAACA
GGAGAGCGCACGAGGGAGCTTCCAGGGGGAAACGCCTGGTATCTTTATAGTCCTGTCGGGTTTCGCCACC
TCTGACTTGAGCGTCGATTTTTGTGATGCTCGTCAGGGGGGCGGAGCCTATGGAAAAACGCCAGCAACGC
GGCCTTTTTACGGTTCCTGGCCTTTTGCTGGCCTTTTGCTCACATGTTCTTTCCTGCGTTATCCCCTGAT
TCTGTGGATAACCGTATTACCGCCTTTGAGTGAGCTGATACCGCTCGCCGCAGCCGAACGACCGAGCGCA
GCGAGTCAGTGAGCGAGGAAGCGGAAGAGCGCCCAATACGCAAACCGCCTCTCCCCGCGCGTTGGCCGAT
TCATTAATGCAGCTGGCACGACAGGTTTCCCGACTGGAAAGCGGGCAGTGAGCGCAACGCAATTAATGTG
AGTTAGCTCACTCATTAGGCACCCCAGGCTTTACACTTTATGCTTCCGGCTCGTATGTTGTGTGGAATTG
TGAGCGGATAACAATTTCACACAGGAAACAGCTATGACCATGATTACGCCAAGCGCGCAATTAACCCTCA
CTAAAGGGAACAAAAGCTGGAGCTGCAAGCTT
